>Addgene plasmid #57641 | tdEos-MCPB1-C-18 | depositor partial sequence | sequence record 88794 | insert sequence
CAGATCCGCTAGCGCTACCGGTCGCCACCATGAGTGCGATTAAGCCAGACATGAAGATCAACCTCCGTAT
GGAAGGCAACGTAAACGGGCACCACTTTGTGATCGACGGAGATGGTACAGGCAAGCCTTTTGAGGGAAAA
CAGAGTATGGATCTTGAAGTCAAAGAGGGCGGACCTCTGCCTTTTGCCTTTGATATCCTGACCACTGCAT
TCCATTACGGCAACAGGGTATTCGCCGAATATCCAGACCACATACAAGACTATTTTAAGCAGTCGTTTCC
TAAGGGGTATTCGTGGGAACGAAGCTTGACTTTCGAAGACGGGGGCATTTGCATTGCCAGAAACGACATA
ACAATGGAAGGGGACACTTTCTATAATAAAGTTCGATTTCACGGTGTAAACTTTCCCGCCAATGGTCCAG
TTATGCAGAAGAAGACGCTGAAATGGGAGCCCTCCACTGAGAAAATGTATGTGCGTGATGGAGTGCTGAC
TGGTGATATTCGCATGGCTTTGTTGCTTGAAGGAAATGCCCATTACCGATGTGACTTCAGAACTACTTAC
AAAGCTAAGGAGAAGGGTGTCAAGTTACCAGGCTACCACTTTGTGGACCACTGCATTGAGATTTTAAGCC
ATGACAAAGATTACAACAAGGTTAAGCTGTATGAGCATGCTGTTGCTCATTCTGGATTGCCTGACAATGC
CAGACGATCCGGTAGCGGTCACGGTACTGGTTCTACTGGTTCTGGTTCTTCTGAGAGTGCGATTAAGCCA
GACATGAAGATCAACCTCCGTATGGAAGGCAACGTAAACGGGCACCACTTTGTGATCGACGGAGATGGTA
CAGGCAAGCCTTTTGAGGGAAAACAGAGTATGGATCTTGAAGTCAAAGAGGGCGGACCTCTGCCTTTTGC
CTTTGATATCCTGACCACTGCATTCCATTACGGCAACAGGGTATTCGCCGAATATCCAGACCACATACAA
GACTATTTTAAGCAGTCGTTTCCTAAGGGGTATTCGTGGGAACGAAGCTTGACTTTCGAAGACGGGGGCA
TTTGCATTGCCAGAAACGACATAACAATGGAAGGGGACACTTTCTATAATAAAGTTCGATTTCACGGTGT
AAACTTTCCCGCCAATGGTCCAGTTATGCAGAAGAAGACGCTGAAATGGGAGCCCTCCACTGAGAAAATG
TATGTGCGTGATGGAGTGCTGACTGGTGATATTCGCATGGCTTTGTTGCTTGAAGGAAATGCCCATTACC
GATGTGACTTCAGAACTACTTACAAAGCTAAGGAGAAGGGTGTCAAGTTACCAGGCTACCACTTTGTGGA
CCACTGCATTGAGATTTTAAGCCATGACAAAGATTACAACAAGGTTAAGCTGTATGAGCATGCTGTTGCT
CATTCTGGATTGCCTGACAATGCCAGACGATCCGGACTCAGATCTCGAGAGTCCAGTGGATATTCGTCTC
GGTCGGGTGGAAGCAGCGATCAGCAGCTGGACTGCGCCTTGGACCTGATGAGGCGCCTGCCTCCACAGCA
GATTGAGAAGAACCTCAGCGATCTGATCGACCTGGTCCCCAGTCTGTGTGAAGATCTCCTGTCATCTGTT
GACCAGCCCCTGAAAATTGCCAGAGACAAGGTGGTGGGCAAGGATTACCTTTTGTGTGACTACAACAGAG
ACGGGGACTCCTATAGGTCACCGTGGAGTAACAAGTATGACCCTCCTTTGGAAGATGGGGCCATGCCATC
TGCTCGGCTCAGAAAGCTGGAGGTAGAGGCCAACAATGCCTTCGACCAATACCGAGACCTGTATTTTGAA
GGTGGGGTCTCATCAGTCTACCTCTGGGATCTTGATCATGGCTTTGCTGGAGTGATCCTCATAAAGAAAG
CTGGAGATGGATCCAAGAAGATCAAAGGCTGCTGGGATTCCATCCACGTGGTGGAAGTGCAGGAGAAGTC
CAGCGGCCGTACTGCCCATTACAAGTTGACCTCCACGGTGATGCTATGGCTGCAAACCAACAAATCCGGC
TCGGGCACCATGAACCTGGGAGGCAGCCTAACCAGACAGATGGAGAAAGACGAAACTGTGAGTGACTGTT
CCCCACACATAGCCAACATCGGGCGCCTGGTGGAGGACATGGAAAACAAAATCCGAAGCACGCTGAATGA
GATCTACTTTGGAAAAACAAAGGACATCGTCAACGGGCTGAGATCTCTTGATGCTATCCCCGACAACCAC
AAGTTTAAGCAGTTGCAGAGGGAACTTTCTCAAGTGCTGACCCAGCGCCAGGTCTACATCCAGCCTGATA
ATTGAGAATTCTGCAGTCGACGGTACCGCGGGCCCGGGATCCACCGGATCTAGA
