[The description below was written by a language model from this plasmid's Addgene catalogue record.]
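Description:
tdEos-MCPB1-C-18 is a mammalian expression plasmid built on the tdEos-C1 backbone (about 4.75 kb without the insert) that produces a fluorescent fusion of mouse actin capping protein beta 1 (MCPB1). It is maintained as a high-copy plasmid in E. coli under kanamycin selection, and it carries a neomycin resistance marker so that transfected mammalian cells can be selected with G418. The record does not list the replication origins or give a feature table, so the finer layout of the backbone cannot be described beyond these catalogue fields.

Expression is driven by the CMV promoter, a strong constitutive promoter in most mammalian cell lines. The listed 3′ sequencing primer suggests an SV40 polyadenylation signal downstream of the cassette. The tdEos tag is supplied by the backbone and sits at the N terminus of the capping protein coding sequence. The "C-18" in the name probably refers to the C-type vector configuration and a linker of 18 residues between the two parts, though the record does not state this explicitly. tdEos is a tandem-dimer form of the photoconvertible protein Eos. The two recorded spectral pairs correspond to its green state (excitation 505 nm, emission 516 nm) and its red state after photoconversion (excitation 569 nm, emission 581 nm).

The stated purpose is localization of actin capping protein, so the construct serves as a live-cell marker for this regulator of actin filament barbed ends. The photoconvertible tag also makes it suited to tracking selected protein populations or to single-molecule localization microscopy. The cloning method is recorded as unknown.
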