Addgene plasmid #57641: tdEos-MCPB1-C-18
Purpose: Localization: Actin Capping Protein , Excitation: 505 / 569, Emission: 516 / 581
Depositing lab: Michael Davidson. Depositing organization: Florida State University, Tallahassee.
Backbone
  Vector backbone: tdEos-C1
  Backbone size w/o insert (bp): 4750
  Vector type: Mammalian Expression
  Selectable markers: Neomycin (select with G418)
Growth in bacteria
  Bacterial resistance: Kanamycin, 50 μg/mL
  Growth temperature: 37°C
  Growth strain: DH5alpha
  Copy number: High Copy
Gene/Insert
  Gene/Insert name: MCPB1 (alt names: Mouse capping protein beta 1; NM_001037761)
  Species: M. musculus (mouse)
  Promoter: CMV
  Tag / fusion protein: tdEos (N terminal on backbone)
  Cloning method: Unknown
  Sequencing primers: 5′ CMV-F; 3′ SV40pA-R
Terms and licenses: Academic/Nonprofit Terms; Industry Terms
Depositor comments: M. musculus (mouse) capping protein beta 1 . Excitation = 505 / 569; Emission = 516 / 581
How to cite: tdEos-MCPB1-C-18 was a gift from Michael Davidson (Addgene plasmid # 57641 ; http://n2t.net/addgene:57641 ; RRID:Addgene_57641)
